Addgene plasmid #33328: pSG5-FLAG-CaMKKalpha RP deletion
Depositing lab: Anthony Means. Depositing organization: Duke University. Publication: Characterization of the CaMKKbeta-AMPK signaling complex. Green MF, Anderson KA, Means AR. Cell Signal. 2011 Dec;23(12):2005-12. Epub 2011 Jul 23. 10.1016/j.cellsig.2011.07.014 PubMed 21807092.
Backbone
  Vector backbone: pSG5
  Backbone manufacturer: Stratagene
  Backbone size w/o insert (bp): 4100
  Modifications to backbone: Added blunt end cloning site which was lost during cloning.
  Vector type: Mammalian Expression
Growth in bacteria
  Bacterial resistance: Ampicillin, 100 μg/mL
  Growth temperature: 37°C
  Growth strain: DH5alpha
  Copy number: Unknown
Gene/Insert
  Gene/Insert name: Calcium/Calmodulin dependent protein kinase kinase alpha (alt names: CaMKKalpha; CaMKK1)
  Species: R. norvegicus (rat)
  Insert size (bp): 1500
  Mutation: Deleted RP domain (amino acids 167-189 missing)
  GenBank ID: NP_113850
  Entrez Gene: Camkk1
  Promoter: SV40
  Tag / fusion protein: FLAG (N terminal on insert)
  Cloning method: Restriction Enzyme; 5′ cloning site None (destroyed during cloning); 3′ cloning site None (destroyed during cloning)
  Sequencing primers: 5′ T7
Terms and licenses: Academic/Nonprofit Terms; Industry Terms: Not Available to Industry
How to cite: pSG5-FLAG-CaMKKalpha RP deletion was a gift from Anthony Means (Addgene plasmid # 33328 ; http://n2t.net/addgene:33328 ; RRID:Addgene_33328)
