[The description below was written by a language model from this plasmid's Addgene catalogue record.]
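Description:
pSG5-FLAG-CaMKKalpha RP deletion is a mammalian expression plasmid built on the commercial pSG5 backbone (about 4.1 kb without insert). It is propagated in E. coli under ampicillin selection; the record lists the copy number as unknown, and no feature table is provided, so the origin of replication and other backbone elements are not itemised. The backbone was modified by adding a blunt-end cloning site. That site, and both the 5′ and 3′ junctions, were destroyed during cloning, so the insert cannot be released using the original cloning sites. No mammalian selection marker is recorded, which fits use in transient transfection.

The payload is an approximately 1.5 kb cDNA encoding rat (R. norvegicus) calcium/calmodulin-dependent protein kinase kinase alpha (CaMKKalpha, also called CaMKK1; gene Camkk1). Expression is driven by the SV40 promoter, and the protein carries an N-terminal FLAG epitope tag that allows detection and immunoprecipitation with anti-FLAG antibodies. The coding sequence carries an internal deletion of the RP domain, removing amino acids 167–189. A T7 primer is listed for sequencing into the 5′ end of the insert, which implies a T7 promoter site upstream of the insert.

The associated publication characterises the CaMKKbeta–AMPK signalling complex. In that context, this deletion mutant is most plausibly a tool for testing how the RP domain contributes to CaMKK function, substrate interaction or complex formation, by comparison with wild-type or other CaMKK constructs in transfected mammalian cells. The record does not state the specific experimental purpose.
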