>Addgene plasmid #33328 | pSG5-FLAG-CaMKKalpha RP deletion | addgene partial sequence | sequence record 43321 | T7 5'-TAATACGACTCACTATAGGG-3'
ACGATGACAAGCTATGGAGCGCAGTCCAGCCGTCTGCTGCCAAGACCCTCGAGCGGAACTGGTAGAGCGG
GTGGCAGCCATCAGTGTGGCCCACCTAGAAGAGGCGGAGGAGGGCCCAGAGCCTGCCAGCAATGGTGTGG
ACCCCTCACCCCGGGCCAGAGCTGCCTCTGTGATCCCTGGCAGTGCTTCAAGACCCACACCAGTGCGTCC
CAGCCTCTCTGCTAGAAAGTTCTCCCTGCAGGAAAGACCAGCGGGAAGCTGTCTAGAGGCTCAGGTTGGG
CCTTACTCTACAGGACCTGCCAGTCACATGTCTCCTCGGGCTTGGCGGAGACCCACCATCGAGTCCCACC
ATGTGGCCATCTCAGACACAGAGGACTGTGTGCAACTGAACCAGTACAAGCTGCAGAGTGAGATTGGCAA
GGGTGCCTATGGTGTGGTGAGGCTGGCCTACAATGAAAGGGAAGACAGACACTATGCAATGAAAGTTCTT
TCCAAAAAGAAGTTACTGAAGCTGCTGCCCCTGGAGCGTGTATACCAGGAGATTGCCATTTTAAAGAAAC
TGGACCACGTGAATGTAGTCAAGTTGATCGAGGTCCTGGATGATCCTGCTGAAGACAATCTCTATTTGGT
GTTTGACCTCCTGAGAAAGGGACCAGTCATGGAAGTGCCCTGCGACAAGCCCTTCCCAGAGGAGCAAGCT
CGCCTCTACCTCCGGGACATCATCCTGGGCCTCGAGTACTTGCACTGCCAGAAGATTGTGCACAGGGACA
TCAAGCCGTCCAATCTGCTCCTTGGGGACGATGGGCACGTGAAGATCGCCGACTTTGGTGTCAGCAACCA
GTTTGAGGGGAATGATGCTCAGCTGTCCAGTACGGCAGGGACCCCAGCATTCATGGCCCCGGAGGCCATT
TCTGACACCGGCCA
