>Addgene plasmid #33328 | pSG5-FLAG-CaMKKalpha RP deletion | addgene partial sequence | sequence record 45590 | pCAG-F 5'-GCAACGTGCTGGTTATTGTG-3'
TATAGGGCGAATTCACCATGGACTACAAGGACGACGATGACAAAGCTATGGAGCGCAGTCCAGCCGTCTG
CTGCCAAGACCCTCGAGCGGAACTGGTAGAGCGGGTGGCAGCCATCAGTGTGGCCCACCTAGAAGAGGCG
GAGGAGGGCCCAGAGCCTGCCAGCAATGGTGTGGACCCCTCACCCCGGGCCAGAGCTGCCTCTGTGATCC
CTGGCAGTGCTTCAAGACCCACACCAGTGCGTCCCAGCCTCTCTGCTAGAAAGTTCTCCCTGCAGGAAAG
ACCAGCGGGAAGCTGTCTAGAGGCTCAGGTTGGGCCTTACTCTACAGGACCTGCCAGTCACATGTCTCCT
CGGGCTTGGCGGAGACCCACCATCGAGTCCCACCATGTGGCCATCTCAGACACAGAGGACTGTGTGCAAC
TGAACCAGTACAAGCTGCAGAGTGAGATTGGCAAGGGTGCCTATGGTGTGGTGAGGCTGGCCTACAATGA
AAGGGAAGACAGACACTATGCAATGAAAGTTCTTTCCAAAAAGAAGTTACTGAAGCTGCTGCCCCTGGAG
CGTGTATACCAGGAGATTGCCATTTTAAAGAAACTGGACCACGTGAATGTAGTCAAGTTGATCGAGGTCC
TGGATGATCCTGCTGAAGACAATCTCTATTTGGTGTTTGACCTCCTGAGAAAGGGACCAGTCATGGAAGT
GCCCTGCGACAAGCCCTTCCCAGAGGAGCAAGCTCGCCTCTACCTCCGGGACATCATCCTGGGCCTCGAG
TACTTGCACTGCCAGAA
